>Addgene plasmid #41486 | TAL-2CG3 | depositor partial sequence | sequence record 55355 | TAL-2CG3 sequence 252 bps
GAATGCCCGGTTGCTCCCTGTCTTGTGTCAAGATCATGGACTGACCCCAGACCAGGTGGTCGCAATCGCC
TCTCATGACGGGGGAAAGCAAGCCCTGGAAACCGTGCAAAGGTTGTTGCCCGTCCTTTGTCAAGACCACG
GCCTTACACCCGAGCAAGTCGTGGCCATTGCATCAAACAAGGGTGGCAAACAGGCTCTTGAGACTGTTCA
GAGACTTCTCCCAGTTCTCTGCCAGGCACACGGGCTGCATTC
