>Addgene plasmid #41486 | TAL-2CG3 | addgene partial sequence | sequence record 55905 | M13_pUC_fwd
TCGAGCTCGGTACCTCGCGAATGCATCTAGATCCAAATGAATGCCCGGTTGCTCCCTGTCTTGTGTCAAG
ATCATGGACTGACCCCAGACCAGGTGGTCGCAATCGCCTCTCATGACGGGGGAAAGCAAGCCCTGGAAAC
CGTGCAAAGGTTGTTGCCCGTCCTTTGTCAAGACCACGGCCTTACACCCGAGCAAGTCGTGGCCATTGCA
TCAAACAAGGGTGGCAAACAGGCTCTTGAGACTGTTCAGAGACTTCTCCCAGTTCTCTGCCAGGCACACG
GGCTGCATTCCCAAATATCGGATCCCGGGCCCGTCGACTGCAGAGGCCTGCATGCAAGCTTGGCGTAATC
ATGGTCATAGCTGTTTCCTGTGTGAAATTGTTATCCGCTCACAATTCCACACAACATACGAGCCGGAAGC
ATAAAGTGTAAAGCCTGGGGTGCCTAATGAGTGAGCTAACTCACATTAATTGCGTTGCGCTCACTGCCCG
CTTTCCAGTCGGGAAACCTGTCGTGCCAGCTGCATTAATGAATCGGCCAACGCGCGGGGAGAGGCGGTTT
GCGTATTGGGCGCTCTTCCGCTTCCTCGCTCACTGACTCGCTGCGCTCGGTCGTTCGGCTGCGGCGAGCG
GTATCAGCTCACTCAAAGGCGGTAATACGGTTATCCACAGAATCAGGGGATAACGCAGGAAAGAACATGT
GAGCAAAAGGCCAGCAAAAGGCCAGGAACCGTAAAAAGGCCGCGTTGCTGGCGTTTTTCCATAGGCTCCG
CCCCCCTGACGAGCATCACAAAAATCGACGCTCAAGTCAGAGGTGGCGAAACCCGACAGGACTATAAAGA
TACCAGGCGTTTCCCCCTGGAAGCTCCCTCGTGCGCTCTCCTGTTCCGACCCTGCCGCTTACCGGATACC
TGTCCGCCTTTCTCCCTTCGG
