[The description below was written by a language model from this plasmid's Addgene catalogue record.]
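Description:
TAL-2CG3 is a small bacterial cloning plasmid that belongs to a library of building blocks for assembling transcription activator-like effector (TALE) genes by ligation-independent cloning. It is built on a custom backbone of about 2.96 kb, catalogued as a PCR cloning vector, and is maintained in E. coli as a high-copy plasmid under ampicillin selection. The record does not name the origin of replication or list any other backbone features. The use of M13/pUC forward and reverse sequencing primers indicates that the insert sits between standard pUC-style primer sites.

The payload is a 252 bp synthetic insert named 2CG3. No promoter, tag or reporter is recorded, which fits a storage or parts plasmid rather than an expression construct. The insert's size and name suggest a short TALE repeat fragment, probably a two-repeat unit in which "CG" refers to the target bases recognised and the final digit to a position in the assembly scheme. The record does not explain the naming convention, so this reading is an inference. The cloning method used to insert the fragment is listed as unknown, and no feature table is provided.

In the associated high-throughput assembly approach, predefined repeat modules from plasmids such as this one are combined in order, without ligase, to produce full-length TALE DNA-binding arrays with chosen sequence specificity. Such arrays are commonly used for designer nucleases or transcriptional regulators. TAL-2CG3 is therefore a source of one defined module rather than a functional construct in its own right.
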