Addgene plasmid #41486: TAL-2CG3
Depositing lab: Veit Hornung. Depositing organization: Universitaetsklinikum Bonn. Publication: A ligation-independent cloning technique for high-throughput assembly of transcription activator-like effector genes. Schmid-Burgk JL, Schmidt T, Kaiser V, Honing K, Hornung V. Nat Biotechnol. 2012 Dec 16. doi: 10.1038/nbt.2460. PubMed 23242165.
Backbone
  Vector backbone: Custom backbone
  Backbone size w/o insert (bp): 2961
  Vector type: PCR Cloning Vector
Growth in bacteria
  Bacterial resistance: Ampicillin, 100 μg/mL
  Growth temperature: 37°C
  Growth strain: DH10B
  Copy number: High Copy
Gene/Insert
  Gene/Insert name: 2CG3
  Species: Synthetic
  Insert size (bp): 252
  Cloning method: Unknown
  Sequencing primers: 5′ M13_pUC_fwd; 3′ M13_pUC_rev
Terms and licenses: Academic/Nonprofit Terms; Industry Terms: Not Available to Industry
How to cite: TAL-2CG3 was a gift from Veit Hornung (Addgene plasmid # 41486 ; http://n2t.net/addgene:41486 ; RRID:Addgene_41486)
